>Addgene plasmid #77112 | MPP4 gRNA (BRDN0001144758) | addgene full sequence | sequence record 187140 | Addgene Assembled Sequence
CCCGGGTGCAAAGATGGATAAAGTTTTAAACAGAGAGGAATCTTTGCAGCTAATGGACCTTCTAGGTCTT
GAAAGGAGTGGGAATTGGCTCCGGTGCCCGTCAGTGGGCAGAGCGCACATCGCCCACAGTCCCCGAGAAG
TTGGGGGGAGGGGTCGGCAATTGATCCGGTGCCTAGAGAAGGTGGCGCGGGGTAAACTGGGAAAGTGATG
TCGTGTACTGGCTCCGCCTTTTTCCCGAGGGTGGGGGAGAACCGTATATAAGTGCAGTAGTCGCCGTGAA
CGTTCTTTTTCGCAACGGGTTTGCCGCCAGAACACAGGTAAGTGCCGTGTGTGGTTCCCGCGGGCCTGGC
CTCTTTACGGGTTATGGCCCTTGCGTGCCTTGAATTACTTCCACCTGGCTGCAGTACGTGATTCTTGATC
CCGAGCTTCGGGTTGGAAGTGGGTGGGAGAGTTCGAGGCCTTGCGCTTAAGGAGCCCCTTCGCCTCGTGC
TTGAGTTGAGGCCTGGCCTGGGCGCTGGGGCCGCCGCGTGCGAATCTGGTGGCACCTTCGCGCCTGTCTC
GCTGCTTTCGATAAGTCTCTAGCCATTTAAAATTTTTGATGACCTGCTGCGACGCTTTTTTTCTGGCAAG
ATAGTCTTGTAAATGCGGGCCAAGATCTGCACACTGGTATTTCGGTTTTTGGGGCCGCGGGCGGCGACGG
GGCCCGTGCGTCCCAGCGCACATGTTCGGCGAGGCGGGGCCTGCGAGCGCGGCCACCGAGAATCGGACGG
GGGTAGTCTCAAGCTGGCCGGCCTGCTCTGGTGCCTGGCCTCGCGCCGCCGTGTATCGCCCCGCCCTGGG
CGGCAAGGCTGGCCCGGTCGGCACCAGTTGCGTGAGCGGAAAGATGGCCGCTTCCCGGCCCTGCTGCAGG
GAGCTCAAAATGGAGGACGCGGCGCTCGGGAGAGCGGGCGGGTGAGTCACCCACACAAAGGAAAAGGGCC
TTTCCGTCCTCAGCCGTCGCTTCATGTGACTCCACGGAGTACCGGGCGCCGTCCAGGCACCTCGATTAGT
TCTCGAGCTTTTGGAGTACGTCGTCTTTAGGTTGGGGGGAGGGGTTTTATGCGATGGAGTTTCCCCACAC
TGAGTGGGTGGAGACTGAAGTTAGGCCAGCTTGGCACTTGATGTAATTCTCCTTGGAATTTGCCCTTTTT
GAGTTTGGATCTTGGTTCATTCTCAAGCCTCAGACAGTGGTTCAAAGTTTTTTTCTTCCATTTCAGGTGT
CGTGACGTACGGCCACCATGACCGAGTACAAGCCCACGGTGCGCCTCGCCACCCGCGACGACGTCCCCAG
GGCCGTACGCACCCTCGCCGCCGCGTTCGCCGACTACCCCGCCACGCGCCACACCGTCGATCCGGACCGC
CACATCGAGCGGGTCACCGAGCTGCAAGAACTCTTCCTCACGCGCGTCGGGCTCGACATCGGCAAGGTGT
GGGTCGCGGACGACGGCGCCGCCGTGGCGGTCTGGACCACGCCGGAGAGCGTCGAAGCGGGGGCGGTGTT
CGCCGAGATCGGCCCGCGCATGGCCGAGTTGAGCGGTTCCCGGCTGGCCGCGCAGCAACAGATGGAAGGC
CTCCTGGCGCCGCACCGGCCCAAGGAGCCCGCGTGGTTCCTGGCCACCGTCGGAGTCTCGCCCGACCACC
AGGGCAAGGGTCTGGGCAGCGCCGTCGTGCTCCCCGGAGTGGAGGCGGCCGAGCGCGCCGGGGTGCCCGC
CTTCCTGGAGACCTCCGCGCCCCGCAACCTCCCCTTCTACGAGCGGCTCGGCTTCACCGTCACCGCCGAC
GTCGAGGTGCCCGAAGGACCGCGCACCTGGTGCATGACCCGCAAGCCCGGTGCCTGAACGCGTTAAGTCG
ACAATCAACCTCTGGATTACAAAATTTGTGAAAGATTGACTGGTATTCTTAACTATGTTGCTCCTTTTAC
GCTATGTGGATACGCTGCTTTAATGCCTTTGTATCATGCTATTGCTTCCCGTATGGCTTTCATTTTCTCC
TCCTTGTATAAATCCTGGTTGCTGTCTCTTTATGAGGAGTTGTGGCCCGTTGTCAGGCAACGTGGCGTGG
TGTGCACTGTGTTTGCTGACGCAACCCCCACTGGTTGGGGCATTGCCACCACCTGTCAGCTCCTTTCCGG
GACTTTCGCTTTCCCCCTCCCTATTGCCACGGCGGAACTCATCGCCGCCTGCCTTGCCCGCTGCTGGACA
GGGGCTCGGCTGTTGGGCACTGACAATTCCGTGGTGTTGTCGGGGAAATCATCGTCCTTTCCTTGGCTGC
TCGCCTGTGTTGCCACCTGGATTCTGCGCGGGACGTCCTTCTGCTACGTCCCTTCGGCCCTCAATCCAGC
GGACCTTCCTTCCCGCGGCCTGCTGCCGGCTCTGCGGCCTCTTCCGCGTCTTCGCCTTCGCCCTCAGACG
AGTCGGATCTCCCTTTGGGCCGCCTCCCCGCGTCGACTTTAAGACCAATGACTTACAAGGCAGCTGTAGA
TCTTAGCCACTTTTTAAAAGAAAAGGGGGGACTGGAAGGGCTAATTCACTCCCAACGAAGACAAGATCTG
CTTTTTGCTTGTACTGGGTCTCTCTGGTTAGACCAGATCTGAGCCTGGGAGCTCTCTGGCTAACTAGGGA
ACCCACTGCTTAAGCCTCAATAAAGCTTGCCTTGAGTGCTTCAAGTAGTGTGTGCCCGTCTGTTGTGTGA
CTCTGGTAACTAGAGATCCCTCAGACCCTTTTAGTCAGTGTGGAAAATCTCTAGCAGTACGTATAGTAGT
TCATGTCATCTTATTATTCAGTATTTATAACTTGCAAAGAAATGAATATCAGAGAGTGAGAGGAACTTGT
TTATTGCAGCTTATAATGGTTACAAATAAAGCAATAGCATCACAAATTTCACAAATAAAGCATTTTTTTC
ACTGCATTCTAGTTGTGGTTTGTCCAAACTCATCAATGTATCTTATCATGTCTGGCTCTAGCTATCCCGC
CCCTAACTCCGCCCATCCCGCCCCTAACTCCGCCCAGTTCCGCCCATTCTCCGCCCCATGGCTGACTAAT
TTTTTTTATTTATGCAGAGGCCGAGGCCGCCTCGGCCTCTGAGCTATTCCAGAAGTAGTGAGGAGGCTTT
TTTGGAGGCCTAGGGACGTACCCAATTCGCCCTATAGTGAGTCGTATTACGCGCGCTCACTGGCCGTCGT
TTTACAACGTCGTGACTGGGAAAACCCTGGCGTTACCCAACTTAATCGCCTTGCAGCACATCCCCCTTTC
GCCAGCTGGCGTAATAGCGAAGAGGCCCGCACCGATCGCCCTTCCCAACAGTTGCGCAGCCTGAATGGCG
AATGGG
[124 nt withheld, positions 3367-3490]
C
[91 nt withheld, positions 3492-3582]
A
[49 nt withheld, positions 3584-3632]
CCTTTGACGTTGGAGTCCACGTTCTTT
[37 nt withheld, positions 3660-3696]
ACCCTATCTCGGTCTATTCTTTTGATTTATAAGGGATTTTGCCGATTTCGGCCTATTGGTTAAAAAATGA
GCTGATTTAACAAAAATTTAACGCGAATTTTAACAAAATATTAACGCTTACAATTTAGGTGGCACTTTTC
GGGGAAATGTGCGCGGAACCCCTATTTGTTTATTTTTCTAAATACATTCAAATATGTATCCGCTCATGAG
ACAATAACCCTGATAAATGCTTCAATAATATTGAAAAAGGAAGAGTATGAGTATTCAACATTTCCGTGTC
GCCCTTATTCCCTTTTTTGCGGCATTTTGCCTTCCTGTTTTTGCTCACCCAGAAACGCTGGTGAAAGTAA
AAGATGCTGAAGATCAGTTGGGTGCACGAGTGGGTTACATCGAACTGGATCTCAACAGCGGTAAGATCCT
TGAGAGTTTTCGCCCCGAAGAACGTTTTCCAATGATGAGCACTTTTAAAGTTCTGCTATGTGGCGCGGTA
TTATCCCGTATTGACGCCGGGCAAGAGCAACTCGGTCGCCGCATACACTATTCTCAGAATGACTTGGTTG
AGTACTCACCAGTCACAGAAAAGCATCTTACGGATGGCATGACAGTAAGAGAATTATGCAGTGCTGCCAT
AACCATGAGTGATAACACTGCGGCCAACTTACTTCTGACAACGATCGGAGGACCGAAGGAGCTAACCGCT
TTTTTGCACAACATGGGGGATCATGTAACTCGCCTTGATCGTTGGGAACCGGAGCTGAATGAAGCCATAC
CAAACGACGAGCGTGACACCACGATGCCTGTAGCAATGGCAACAACGTTGCGCAAACTATTAACTGGCGA
ACTACTTACTCTAGCTTCCCGGCAACAATTAATAGACTGGATGGAGGCGGATAAAGTTGCAGGACCACTT
CTGCGCTCGGCCCTTCCGGCTGGCTGGTTTATTGCTGATAAATCTGGAGCCGGTGAGCGTGGGTCTCGCG
GTATCATTGCAGCACTGGGGCCAGATGGTAAGCCCTCCCGTATCGTAGTTATCTACACGACGGGGAGTCA
GGCAACTATGGATGAACGAAATAGACAGATCGCTGAGATAGGTGCCTCACTGATTAAGCATTGGTAACTG
TCAGACCAAGTTTACTCATATATACTTTAGATTGATTTAAAACTTCATTTTTAATTTAAAAGGATCTAGG
TGAAGATCCTTTTTGATAATCTCATGACCAAAATCCCTTAACGTGAGTTTTCGTTCCACTGAGCGTCAGA
CCCCGTAGAAAAGATCAAAGGATCTTCTTGAGATCCTTTTTTTCTGCGCGTAATCTGCTGCTTGCAAACA
AAAAAACCACCGCTACCAGCGGTGGTTTGTTTGCCGGATCAAGAGCTACCAACTCTTTTTCCGAAGGTAA
CTGGCTTCAGCAGAGCGCAGATACCAAATACTGTTCTTCTAGTGTAGCCGTAGTTAGGCCACCACTTCAA
GAACTCTGTAGCACCGCCTACATACCTCGCTCTGCTAATCCTGTTACCAGTGGCTGCTGCCAGTGGCGAT
AAGTCGTGTCTTACCGGGTTGGACTCAAGACGATAGTTACCGGATAAGGCGCAGCGGTCGGGCTGAACGG
GGGGTTCGTGCACACAGCCCAGCTTGGAGCGAACGACCTACACCGAACTGAGATACCTACAGCGTGAGCT
ATGAGAAAGCGCCACGCTTCCCGAAGGGAGAAAGGCGGACAGGTATCCGGTAAGCGGCAGGGTCGGAACA
GGAGAGCGCACGAGGGAGCTTCCAGGGGGAAACGCCTGGTATCTTTATAGTCCTGTCGGGTTTCGCCACC
TCTGACTTGAGCGTCGATTTTTGTGATGCTCGTCAGGGGGGCGGAGCCTATGGAAAAACGCCAGCAACGC
GGCCTTTTTACGGTTCCTGGCCTTTTGCTGGCCTTTTGCTCACATGTTCTTTCCTGCGTTATCCCCTGAT
TCTGTGGATAACCGTATTACCGCCTTTGAGTGAGCTGATACCGCTCGCCGCAGCCGAACGACCGAGCGCA
GCGAGTCAGTGAGCGAGGAAGCGGAAGAGCGCCCAATACGCAAACCGCCTCTCCCCGCGCGTTGGCCGAT
TCATTAATGCAGCTGGCACGACAGGTTTCCCGACTGGAAAGCGGGCAGTGAGCGCAACGCAATTAATGTG
AGTTAGCTCACTCATTAGGCACCCCAGGCTTTACACTTTATGCTTCCGGCTCGTATGTTGTGTGGAATTG
TGAGCGGATAACAATTTCACACAGGAAACAGCTATGACCATGATTACGCCAAGCGCGCAATTAACCCTCA
CTAAAGGGAACAAAAGCTGGAGCTGCAAGCTTAATGTAGTCTTATGCAATACTCTTGTAGTCTTGCAACA
TGGTAACGATGAGTTAGCAACATGCCTTACAAGGAGAGAAAAAGCACCGTGCATGCCGATTGGTGGAAGT
AAGGTGGTACGATCGTGCCTTATTAGGAAGGCAACAGACGGGTCTGACATGGATTGGACGAACCACTGAA
TTGCCGCATTGCAGAGATATTGTATTTAAGTGCCTAGCTCGATACATAAACGGGTCTCTCTGGTTAGACC
AGATCTGAGCCTGGGAGCTCTCTGGCTAACTAGGGAACCCACTGCTTAAGCCTCAATAAAGCTTGCCTTG
AGTGCTTCAAGTAGTGTGTGCCCGTCTGTTGTGTGACTCTGGTAACTAGAGATCCCTCAGACCCTTTTAG
TCAGTGTGGAAAATCTCTAGCAGTGGCGCCCGAACAGGGACTTGAAAGCGAAAGGGAAACCAGAGGAGCT
CTCTCGACGCAGGACTCGGCTTGCTGAAGCGCGCACGGCAAGAGGCGAGGGGCGGCGACTGGTGAGTACG
CCAAAAATTTTGACTAGCGGAGGCTAGAAGGAGAGAGATGGGTGCGAGAGCGTCAGTATTAAGCGGGGGA
GAATTAGATCGCGATGGGAAAAAATTCGGTTAAGGCCAGGGGGAAAGAAAAAATATAAATTAAAACATAT
AGTATGGGCAAGCAGGGAGCTAGAACGATTCGCAGTTAATCCTGGCCTGTTAGAAACATCAGAAGGCTGT
AGACAAATACTGGGACAGCTACAACCATCCCTTCAGACAGGATCAGAAGAACTTAGATCATTATATAATA
CAGTAGCAACCCTCTATTGTGTGCATCAAAGGATAGAGATAAAAGACACCAAGGAAGCTTTAGACAAGAT
AGAGGAAGAGCAAAACAAAAGTAAGACCACCGCACAGCAAGCGGCCGCTGATCTTCAGACCTGGAGGAGG
AGATATGAGGGACAATTGGAGAAGTGAATTATATAAATATAAAGTAGTAAAAATTGAACCATTAGGAGTA
GCACCCACCAAGGCAAAGAGAAGAGTGGTGCAGAGAGAAAAAAGAGCAGTGGGAATAGGAGCTTTGTTCC
TTGGGTTCTTGGGAGCAGCAGGAAGCACTATGGGCGCAGCGTCAATGACGCTGACGGTACAGGCCAGACA
ATTATTGTCTGGTATAGTGCAGCAGCAGAACAATTTGCTGAGGGCTATTGAGGCGCAACAGCATCTGTTG
CAACTCACAGTCTGGGGCATCAAGCAGCTCCAGGCAAGAATCCTGGCTGTGGAAAGATACCTAAAGGATC
AACAGCTCCTGGGGATTTGGGGTTGCTCTGGAAAACTCATTTGCACCACTGCTGTGCCTTGGAATGCTAG
TTGGAGTAATAAATCTCTGGAACAGATTTGGAATCACACGACCTGGATGGAGTGGGACAGAGAAATTAAC
AATTACACAAGCTTAATACACTCCTTAATTGAAGAATCGCAAAACCAGCAAGAAAAGAATGAACAAGAAT
TATTGGAATTAGATAAATGGGCAAGTTTGTGGAATTGGTTTAACATAACAAATTGGCTGTGGTATATAAA
ATTATTCATAATGATAGTAGGAGGCTTGGTAGGTTTAAGAATAGTTTTTGCTGTACTTTCTATAGTGAAT
AGAGTTAGGCAGGGATATTCACCATTATCGTTTCAGACCCACCTCCCAACCCCGAGGGGACCCAGAGAGG
GCCTATTTCCCATGATTCCTTCATATTTGCATATACGATACAAGGCTGTTAGAGAGATAATTAGAATTAA
TTTGACTGTAAACACAAAGATATTAGTACAAAATACGTGACGTAGAAAGTAATAATTTCTTGGGTAGTTT
GCAGTTTTAAAATTATGTTTTAAAATGGACTATCATATGCTTACCGTAACTTGAAAGTATTTCGATTTCT
TGGCTTTATATATCTTGTGGAAAGGACGAAACACCGCAAGCGCCACGAGATGACAGGTTTTAGAGCTAGA
AATAGCAAGTTAAAATAAGGCTAGTCCGTTATCAACTTGAAAAAGTGGCACCGAGTCGGTGCTTTTTTAA
GCTTGGCGTAACTAGATCTTGAGACAAATGGCAGTATTCATCCACAATTTTAAAAGAAAAGGGGGGATTG
GGGGGTACAGTGCAGGGGAAAGAATAGTAGACATAATAGCAACAGACATACAAACTAAAGAATTACAAAA
ACAAATTACAAAAATTCAAAATTTTCGGGTTTATTACAGGGACAGCAGAGATCCACTTTGGCGCCGGCTC
GAGGGGG
Features (pLannotate 1.2.2; 29 found; start..end, strand, type, name):
     14..80      +  CDS            small t antigen (fragment): SV40 (simian virus 40) small t antigen
    106..317     +  promoter       EF-1α core promoter: core promoter for human elongation factor EF-1α
    318..1256    +  intron         EF-1α intron A: intron upstream of the start codon of human EF-1α
   1278..1877    +  CDS            PuroR (fragment): puromycin N-acetyltransferase; pac from Streptomyces; confers resistance to puromycin
   1893..2481    +  misc_feature   WPRE: woodchuck hepatitis virus posttranscriptional regulatory element
   2532..2551    +  misc_feature   cPPT/CTS (fragment): central polypurine tract and central termination sequence of HIV-1
   2553..2786    +  LTR            3' LTR (ΔU3): self-inactivating 3' long terminal repeat (LTR) from HIV-1
   2864..2985    +  polyA_signal   SV40 poly(A) signal: SV40 polyadenylation signal
   3025..3160    +  rep_origin     SV40 ori: SV40 origin of replication
   3181..3199    -  promoter       T7 promoter: promoter for bacteriophage T7 RNA polymerase
   3207..3362    +  CDS            lacZα (fragment): LacZα fragment of β-galactosidase; lacZ fragment
   3367..3795    +  rep_origin     f1 ori (sequence partly withheld): f1 bacteriophage origin of replication; arrow indicates direction of (+) strand synthesis
   3848..3952    +  promoter       AmpR promoter: bla
   3953..4813    +  CDS            AmpR: β-lactamase; bla; confers resistance to ampicillin, carbenicillin, and related antibiotics
   4984..5572    +  rep_origin     ori: high-copy-number ColE1/pMB1/pBR322/pUC origin of replication
   5755..5847    +  CDS            lacI (fragment): lac repressor; lacI; The lac repressor binds to the lac operator to inhibit transcription in E. coli. This inhibition can be relieved by adding lactose or isopropyl-β-D-thiogalactopyranoside (IPTG).
   5860..5881    +  protein_bind   CAP binding site: CAP binding activates transcription in the presence of cAMP. E. coli catabolite activator protein
   5896..5926    +  promoter       lac promoter: promoter for the E. coli lac operon
   5934..5950    +  protein_bind   lac operator: The lac repressor binds to the lac operator to inhibit transcription in E. coli. This inhibition can be relieved by adding lactose or isopropyl-β-D-thiogalactopyranoside (IPTG). lac repressor encoded by lacI
   5995..6013    +  promoter       T3 promoter: promoter for bacteriophage T3 RNA polymerase
   6041..6267    +  promoter       RSV promoter: Rous sarcoma virus enhancer/promoter
   6268..6448    +  LTR            5' LTR (truncated): truncated 5' long terminal repeat (LTR) from HIV-1
   6495..6620    +  misc_feature   HIV-1 Ψ: packaging signal of human immunodeficiency virus type 1
   6604..6967    +  CDS            HIV-1 gag (fragment): gag protein from human immunodeficiency virus 1; gag
   7113..7346    +  misc_feature   RRE: The Rev response element (RRE) of HIV-1 allows for Rev-dependent mRNA export from the nucleus to the cytoplasm.
   7723..7749    +  CDS            Rev (fragment): human immunodeficiency virus 1 (HIV-1) Rev protein; rev; enhances nuclear export of unspliced and incompletely spliced viral mRNAs
   7753..7993    +  promoter       U6 promoter: RNA polymerase III promoter for human U6 snRNA
   8023..8098    +  misc_RNA       gRNA scaffold: guide RNA scaffold for the Streptococcus pyogenes CRISPR/Cas9 system
   8154..8271    +  misc_feature   cPPT/CTS: central polypurine tract and central termination sequence of HIV-1
