[The description below was written by a language model from this plasmid's Addgene catalogue record and pLannotate feature annotations shown in this document.]
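Description:
MPP4 gRNA (BRDN0001144758) is a third-generation lentiviral CRISPR guide plasmid built on the lentiGuide-Puro backbone and designed to direct Streptococcus pyogenes Cas9 to the human MPP4 gene (also known as ALS2CR5 or DLG6), with the guide designed against the NM_033066.2 reference transcript. It is propagated in E. coli as a high-copy plasmid through a ColE1/pUC-type origin and an ampicillin resistance (β-lactamase) cassette. The backbone also carries an f1 origin, an SV40 origin and poly(A) signal, and remnants of lac and T7/T3 promoter elements from the parental cloning vector.

The viral transfer cassette begins with an RSV promoter fused to a truncated HIV-1 5' LTR, which makes genomic RNA production Tat-independent. This is followed by the Ψ packaging signal with a partial gag sequence and the Rev response element for Rev-dependent nuclear export. Within the provirus, a human U6 RNA polymerase III promoter drives the MPP4-specific spacer joined to the SpCas9 gRNA scaffold. A cPPT/CTS element follows, which aids nuclear import of the reverse-transcribed genome. A separate EF-1α core promoter with its intron A expresses puromycin N-acetyltransferase, allowing puromycin selection of transduced mammalian cells, and a WPRE enhances transcript expression. The cassette ends with a self-inactivating ΔU3 3' LTR.

The plasmid does not encode Cas9, so it must be used with a separate Cas9 vector or in cells that already express the nuclease. It belongs to a human kinome gRNA collection and is suited to knocking out MPP4 in human cells.
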