Addgene plasmid #77112: MPP4 gRNA (BRDN0001144758)
Purpose: 3rd generation lentiviral gRNA plasmid targeting human MPP4
Depositing lab: John Doench & David Root. Depositing organization: Broad Institute. Publication: Optimized sgRNA design to maximize activity and minimize off-target effects of CRISPR-Cas9. Doench JG, Fusi N, Sullender M, Hegde M, Vaimberg EW, Donovan KF, Smith I, Tothova Z, Wilen C, Orchard R, Virgin HW, Listgarten J, Root DE. Nat Biotechnol. 2016 Jan 18. doi: 10.1038/nbt.3437. PubMed 26780180.
Backbone
  Vector backbone: lentiGuide-Puro
  Backbone manufacturer: Zhang Lab (Addgene plasmid # 52963)
  Vector type: Mammalian Expression, Lentiviral, CRISPR
  Selectable markers: Puromycin
Growth in bacteria
  Bacterial resistance: Ampicillin, 100 μg/mL
  Growth temperature: 37°C
  Growth strain: DH5alpha
  Copy number: High Copy
Gene/Insert
  Gene/Insert name: MPP4 (alt names: MPP4; NM_033066.2)
  gRNA/shRNA sequence: CAAGCGCCACGAGATGACAG
  Species: H. sapiens (human)
  Entrez Gene: MPP4 (a.k.a. ALS2CR5, DLG6)
  Promoter: hU6
  Cloning method: Unknown
  Sequencing primers: 5′ U6-F; 3′ pS2-R
Terms and licenses: Academic/Nonprofit Terms; Industry Terms: Not Available to Industry
Depositor comments: The gRNA was designed to target the following Genbank reference sequence(s): NM_033066.2. Note that this plasmid does NOT contain Cas9. It should be used in conjunction with lentiCas9-Blast (Addgene #52962) or otherwise with cell lines already expressing Cas9. Browse the full kinome gRNA library at http://www.addgene.org/pooled-library/broadgpp-human-kinome/ or visit http://www.broadinstitute.org/rnai/public/ for detailed protocols and information.
How to cite: MPP4 gRNA (BRDN0001144758) was a gift from John Doench & David Root (Addgene plasmid # 77112 ; http://n2t.net/addgene:77112 ; RRID:Addgene_77112)
