>Addgene plasmid #77112 | MPP4 gRNA (BRDN0001144758) | depositor partial sequence | sequence record 144572 | Target Sequence
CAAGCGCCACGAGATGACAG
