>Addgene plasmid #77112 | MPP4 gRNA (BRDN0001144758) | addgene partial sequence | sequence record 187139 | hU6-F
GACGTAGAAAGTAATAATTTCTTGGGTAGTTTGCAGTTTTAAAATTATGTTTTAAAATGGACTATCATAT
GCTTACCGTAACTTGAAAGTATTTCGATTTCTTGGCTTTATATATCTTGTGGAAAGGACGAAACACCGCA
AGCGCCACGAGATGACAGGTTTTAGAGCTAGAAATAGCAAGTTAAAATAAGGCTAGTCCGTTATCAACTT
GAAAAAGTGGCACCGAGTCGGTGCTTTTTTAAGCTTGGCGTAACTAGATCTTGAGACAAATGGCAGTATT
CATCCACAATTTTAAAAGAAAAGGGGGGATTGGGGGGTACAGTGCAGGGGAAAGAATAGTAGACATAATA
GCAACAGACATACAAACTAAAGAATTACAAAAACAAATTACAAAAATTCAAAATTTTCGGGTTTATTACA
GGGACAGCAGAGATCCACTTTGGCGCCGGCTCGAGGGGGCCCGGGTGCAAAGATGGATAAAGTTTTAAAC
AGAGAGGAATCTTTGCAGCTAATGGACCTTCTAGGTCTTGAAAGGAGTGGGAATTGGCTCCGGTGCCCGT
CAGTGGGCAG
